>Addgene plasmid #53241 | pZS*11-yfp0 | depositor full sequence | sequence record 113709 | pZS*11-yfp0 sequence 4357 bps
TCGAGTCCCTATCAGTGATAGAGATTGACATCCCTATCAGTGATAGAGATACTGAGCACATCAGCAGGAC
GCACTGACCGAATTCAATAATTTTGTTTAACTTTAAGAAGGAGATGGTACCATGAGCAAAGGTGAAGAAC
TGTTCACCGGCGTTGTGCCAATTCTGGTTGAGCTGGATGGTGACGTGAATGGCCACAAATTTTCCGTGTC
TGGTGAAGGCGAGGGTGATGCTACTTATGGCAAACTGACTCTGAAACTGATCTGTACCACCGGCAAACTG
CCTGTTCCATGGCCAACTCTGGTCACTACTCTGGGTTACGGCCTGATGTGTTTTGCGCGTTACCCGGATC
ACATGAAACAGCATGACTTCTTCAAATCTGCCATGCCGGAAGGCTATGTCCAAGAACGTACGATCTTTTT
CAAGGACGACGGCAACTATAAAACCCGTGCCGAAGTTAAATTCGAGGGTGACACCCTGGTTAACCGCATC
GAACTGAAAGGCATTGACTTCAAAGAGGACGGCAACATTCTGGGTCACAAGCTGGAATACAACTACAACT
CCCACAACGTTTACATTACTGCTGACAAGCAGAAAAACGGCATCAAAGCAAACTTCAAGATCCGTCACAA
CATTGAAGATGGTGGCGTACAGCTGGCAGATCACTACCAGCAGAACACTCCAATCGGTGATGGCCCAGTA
CTGCTGCCAGATAACCATTACCTGTCCTACCAGAGCAAACTGTCTAAAGACCCGAACGAAAAACGTGACC
ACATGGTACTGCTGGAATTTGTTACCGCGGCAGGCATTACCCACGGTATGGACGAACTGTATAAATAGAA
GCTTAATTAGCTGAGTCTAGAGGCATCAAATAAAACGAAAGGCTCAGTCGAAAGACTGGGCCTTTCGTTT
TATCTGTTGTTTGTCGGTGAACGCTCTCCTGAGTAGGACAAATCCGCCGCCCTAGACCTAGGGTACGGGT
TTTGCTGCCCGCAAACGGGCTGTTCTGGTGTTGCTAGTTTGTTATCAGAATCGCAGATCCGGCTTCAGCC
GGTTTTGCCGGCTGAAAGCGCTATTTCTTCCAGAATTGCCATGATTTTTTCCCCACGGGAGGCGTCACTG
GCTCCCGTGTTGTCGGCAGCTTTGATTCGATAAGCAGCATCGCCTGTTTCAGGCTGTCTATGTGTGACTG
TTGAGCTGTAACAAGTTGTCTCAGGTGTTCAATTTCATGTTCTAGTTGCTTTGTTTTACTGGTTTCACCT
GTTCTATTAGGTGTTACATGCTGTTCATCTGTTACATTGTCGATCTGTTCATGGTGAACAGCTTTAAATG
CACCAAAAACTCGTAAAAGCTCTGATGTATCTATCTTTTTTACACCGTTTTCATCTGTGCATATGGACAG
TTTTCCCTTTGATATCTAACGGTGAACAGTTGTTCTACTTTTGTTTGTTAGTCTTGATGCTTCACTGATA
GATACAAGAGCCATAAGAACCTCAGATCCTTCCGTATTTAGCCAGTATGTTCTCTAGTGTGGTTCGTTGT
TTTTGCGTGAGCCATGAGAACGAACCATTGAGATCATGCTTACTTTGCATGTCACTCAAAAATTTTGCCT
CAAAACTGGTGAGCTGAATTTTTGCAGTTAAAGCATCGTGTAGTGTTTTTCTTAGTCCGTTACGTAGGTA
GGAATCTGATGTAATGGTTGTTGGTATTTTGTCACCATTCATTTTTATCTGGTTGTTCTCAAGTTCGGTT
ACGAGATCCATTTGTCTATCTAGTTCAACTTGGAAAATCAACGTATCAGTCGGGCGGCCTCGCTTATCAA
CCACCAATTTCATATTGCTGTAAGTGTTTAAATCTTTACTTATTGGTTTCAAAACCCATTGGTTAAGCCT
TTTAAACTCATGGTAGTTATTTTCAAGCATTAACATGAACTTAAATTCATCAAGGCTAATCTCTATATTT
GCCTTGTGAGTTTTCTTTTGTGTTAGTTCTTTTAATAACCACTCATAAATCCTCATAGAGTATTTGTTTT
CAAAAGACTTAACATGTTCCAGATTATATTTTATGAATTTTTTTAACTGGAAAAGATAAGGCAATATCTC
TTCACTAAAAACTAATTCTAATTTTTCGCTTGAGAACTTGGCATAGTTTGTCCACTGGAAAATCTCAAAG
CCTTTAACCAAAGGATTCCTGATTTCCACAGTTCTCGTCATCAGCTCTCTGGTTGCTTTAGCTAATACAC
CATAAGCATTTTCCCTACTGATGTTCATCATCTGAGCGTATTGGTTATAAGTGAACGATACCGTCCGTTC
TTTCCTTGTAGGGTTTTCAATCGTGGGGTTGAGTAGTGCCACACAGCATAAAATTAGCTTGGTTTCATGC
TCCGTTAAGTCATAGCGACTAATCGCTAGTTCATTTGCTTTGAAAACAACTAATTCAGACATACATCTCA
ATTGGTCTAGGTGATTTTAATCACTATACCAATTGAGATGGGCTAGTCAATGATAATTACTAGTCCTTTT
CCCGGGAGATCTGGGTATCTGTAAATTCTGCTAGACCTTTGCTGGAAAACTTGTAAATTCTGCTAGACCC
TCTGTAAATTCCGCTAGACCTTTGTGTGTTTTTTTTGTTTATATTCAAGTGGTTATAATTTATAGAATAA
AGAAAGAATAAAAAAAGATAAAAAGAATAGATCCCAGCCCTGTGTATAACTCACTACTTTAGTCAGTTCC
GCAGTATTACAAAAGGATGTCGCAAACGCTGTTTGCTCCTCTACAAAACAGACCTTAAAACCCTAAAGGC
TTAAGTAGCACCCTCGCAAGCTCGGGCAAATCGCTGAATATTCCTTTTGTCTCCGACCATCAGGCACCTG
AGTCGCTGTCTTTTTCGTGACATTCAGTTCGCTGCGCTCACGGCTCTGGCAGTGAATGGGGGTAAATGGC
ACTACAGGCGCCTTTTATGGATTCATGCAAGGAAACTACCCATAATACAAGAAAAGCCCGTCACGGGCTT
CTCAGGGCGTTTTATGGCGGGTCTGCTATGTGGTGCTATCTGACTTTTTGCTGTTCAGCAGTTCCTGCCC
TCTGATTTTCCAGTCTGACCACTTCGGATTATCCCGTGACAGGTCATTCAGACTGGCTAATGCACCCAGT
AAGGCAGCGGTATCATCAACAGGCTTACCCGTCTTACTGTCCCTAGTGCTTGGATTCTCACCAATAAAAA
ACGCCCGGCGGCAACCGAGCGTTCTGAACAAATCCAGATGGAGTTCTGAGGTCATTACTGGATCTATCAA
CAGGAGTCCAAGCGAGCTCGTAAACTTGGTCTGACAGTTACCAATGCTTAATCAGTGAGGCACCTATCTC
AGCGATCTGTCTATTTCGTTCATCCATAGTTGCCTGACTCCCCGTCGTGTAGATAACTACGATACGGGAG
GGCTTACCATCTGGCCCCAGTGCTGCAATGATACCGCGAGACCCACGCTCACCGGCTCCAGATTTATCAG
CAATAAACCAGCCAGCCGGAAGGGCCGAGCGCAGAAGTGGTCCTGCAACTTTATCCGCCTCCATCCAGTC
TATTAATTGTTGCCGGGAAGCTAGAGTAAGTAGTTCGCCAGTTAATAGTTTGCGCAACGTTGTTGCCATT
GCTACAGGCATCGTGGTGTCACGCTCGTCGTTTGGTATGGCTTCATTCAGCTCCGGTTCCCAACGATCAA
GGCGAGTTACATGATCCCCCATGTTGTGCAAAAAAGCGGTTAGCTCCTTCGGTCCTCCGATCGTTGTCAG
AAGTAAGTTGGCCGCAGTGTTATCACTCATGGTTATGGCAGCACTGCATAATTCTCTTACTGTCATGCCA
TCCGTAAGATGCTTTTCTGTGACTGGTGAGTACTCAACCAAGTCATTCTGAGAATAGTGTATGCGGCGAC
CGAGTTGCTCTTGCCCGGCGTCAATACGGGATAATACCGCGCCACATAGCAGAACTTTAAAAGTGCTCAT
CATTGGAAAACGTTCTTCGGGGCGAAAACTCTCAAGGATCTTACCGCTGTTGAGATCCAGTTCGATGTAA
CCCACTCGTGCACCCAACTGATCTTCAGCATCTTTTACTTTCACCAGCGTTTCTGGGTGAGCAAAAACAG
GAAGGCAAAATGCCGCAAAAAAGGGAATAAGGGCGACACGGAAATGTTGAATACTCATACTCTTCCTTTT
TCAATATTATTGAAGCATTTATCAGGGTTATTGTCTCATGAGCGGATACATATTTGAATGTATTTAGAAA
AATAAACAAATAGGGGTTCCGCGCACATTTCCCCGAAAAGTGCCACCTGACGTCCAACATATGGCACCGG
AGGCTTTCGTCTTCACC
Features (pLannotate 1.2.2; 9 found; start..end, strand, type, name):
      6..79      +  promoter       PLtetO-1 promoter: modified phage lambda PL promoter with tet operator sites (Lutz and Bujard, 1997)
     92..114     +  RBS            RBS: efficient ribosome binding site from bacteriophage T7 gene 10 (Olins and Rangwala, 1989)
    125..835     +  CDS            mVenus-Q69M: mVenus-Q69M is a basic (constitutively fluorescent) yellow fluorescent protein published in 2010, derived from Aequorea victoria. It is reported to be a very rapidly-maturing monomer.
    867..953     +  terminator     rrnB T1 terminator: Escherichia coli rrnB; transcription terminator T1 from the E. coli rrnB gene
   1492..2442    -  CDS            Rep101: RepA protein needed for replication with the pSC101 origin; rep101
   2490..2712    -  rep_origin     pSC101 ori: low-copy replication origin that requires the Rep101 protein
   3204..3298    -  terminator     lambda t0 terminator: transcription terminator from phage lambda
   3328..4188    -  CDS            AmpR: β-lactamase; bla; confers resistance to ampicillin, carbenicillin, and related antibiotics
   4189..4293    -  promoter       AmpR promoter: bla
