[The description below was written by a language model from this plasmid's Addgene catalogue record and pLannotate feature annotations shown in this document.]
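Description:
pZS*11-yfp0 is a low-copy bacterial expression plasmid built on the pZS*11 backbone of the Lutz and Bujard modular vector series, intended for use in Escherichia coli (the record lists MG1655 but notes that any strain can be used). It replicates from the pSC101 origin together with the Rep101 (RepA) initiator protein that this origin requires, giving the stated gene dosage of about 3 to 4 copies per cell. Selection is by ampicillin through a β-lactamase gene driven by its own bla promoter and followed by the phage lambda t0 terminator. The catalogue lists a total size of 4353 bp, while the deposited full sequence is 4357 nt, a minor discrepancy.

The payload is a single expression cassette. The PLtetO-1 promoter, a phage lambda PL derivative carrying tet operator sites, drives a synthetic yellow fluorescent protein coding sequence cloned between KpnI and HindIII. Translation initiates from the efficient ribosome binding site of bacteriophage T7 gene 10, and transcription ends at the E. coli rrnB T1 terminator. Automated annotation matches the YFP open reading frame most closely to mVenus-Q69M, a rapidly maturing monomeric Aequorea-derived yellow protein. Because the plasmid does not encode a tet repressor, YFP is produced constitutively in ordinary strains. In hosts that supply TetR, the promoter is repressed and expression becomes inducible with anhydrotetracycline.

The construct provides strongly translated YFP output at low gene dosage. The associated publication concerns how environmental perturbations expose differences among synonymous codons in setting bacterial protein levels, but the record does not state the specific role of this plasmid in that work.
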