Addgene plasmid #53241: pZS*11-yfp0
Purpose: express yellow fluorescent protein (YFP) with strong T7 RBS at a low gene dosage (3-4 copies/cell)
Depositing lab: Philippe Cluzel. Depositing organization: Harvard University. Publication: Environmental perturbations lift the degeneracy of the genetic code to regulate protein levels in bacteria. Subramaniam AR, Pan T, Cluzel P. Proc Natl Acad Sci U S A. 2013 Feb 5;110(6):2419-24. doi: 10.1073/pnas.1211077110. Epub 2012 Dec 31. PubMed 23277573.
Backbone
  Vector backbone: pzs*11
  Backbone manufacturer: Lutz and Bujard 1997
  Backbone size w/o insert (bp): 4000
  Total vector size (bp): 4353
  Vector type: Bacterial Expression
Growth in bacteria
  Bacterial resistance: Ampicillin, 100 μg/mL
  Growth temperature: 37°C
  Growth strain: MG1655 but can be expressed in any strain
  Growth instructions: Normally the YFP production is constitutive. If grown in a strain with tet repressor, need to add 200ng/ul of anhydrotetracyline for full induction of YFP.
  Copy number: Low Copy
Gene/Insert
  Gene/Insert name: YFP
  Species: Synthetic
  Insert size (bp): 717
  Promoter: PLtetO1
  Cloning method: Restriction Enzyme; 5′ cloning site KpnI (not destroyed); 3′ cloning site HindIII (not destroyed)
  Sequencing primers: 5′ CACCTCGAGTCCCTATCAGTG; 3′ CCTGAAGCCGGATCTGCGATTCTG
Terms and licenses: Academic/Nonprofit Terms; Industry Terms: Not Available to Industry
How to cite: pZS*11-yfp0 was a gift from Philippe Cluzel (Addgene plasmid # 53241 ; http://n2t.net/addgene:53241 ; RRID:Addgene_53241)
