>Addgene plasmid #53241 | pZS*11-yfp0 | addgene partial sequence | sequence record 96435 | AmpSeq-F 5'-ctcatgagcggatacatatttgaa-3'
TTTCGTCTTCACCTCGAGTCCCTATCAGTGATAGAGATTGACATCCCTATCAGTGATAGAGATACTGAGC
ACATCAGCAGGACGCACTGACCGAATTCAATAATTTTGTTTAACTTTAAGAAGGAGATGGTACCATGAGC
AAAGGTGAAGAACTGTTCACCGGCGTTGTGCCAATTCTGGTTGAGCTGGATGGTGACGTGAATGGCCACA
AATTTTCCGTGTCTGGTGAAGGCGAGGGTGATGCTACTTATGGCAAACTGACTCTGAAACTGATCTGTAC
CACCGGCAAACTGCCTGTTCCATGGCCAACTCTGGTCACTACTCTGGGTTACGGCCTGATGTGTTTTGCG
CGTTACCCGGATCACATGAAACAGCATGACTTCTTCAAATCTGCCATGCCGGAAGGCTATGTCCAAGAAC
GTACGATCTTTTTCAAGGACGACGGCAACTATAAAACCCGTGCCGAAGTTAAATTCGAGGGTGACACCCT
GGTTAACCGCATCGAACTGAAAGGCATTGACTTCAAAGAGGACGGCAACATTCTGGGTCACAAGCTGGAA
TACAACTACAACTCCCACAACGTTTACATTACTGCTGACAAGCAGAAAAA
