>Addgene plasmid #53241 | pZS*11-yfp0 | addgene partial sequence | sequence record 113710 | synYFP-F 5'-ggcaaactgactctgaaactga-3'
ACTCTGGTCACTACTCTGGGTTACGGCCTGATGTGTTTTGCGCGTTACCCGGATCACATGAAACAGCATG
ACTTCTTCAAATCTGCCATGCCGGAAGGCTATGTCCAAGAACGTACGATCTTTTTCAAGGACGACGGCAA
CTATAAAACCCGTGCCGAAGTTAAATTCGAGGGTGACACCCTGGTTAACCGCATCGAACTGAAAGGCATT
GACTTCAAAGAGGACGGCAACATTCTGGGTCACAAGCTGGAATACAACTACAACTCCCACAACGTTTACA
TTACTGCTGACAAGCAGAAAAACGGCATCAAAGCAAACTTCAAGATCCGTCACAACATTGAAGATGGTGG
CGTACAGCTGGCAGATCACTACCAGCAGAACACTCCAATCGGTGATGGCCCAGTACTGCTGCCAGATAAC
CATTACCTGTCCTACCAGAGCAAACTGTCTAAAGACCCGAACGAAAAACGTGACCACATGGTACTGCTGG
AATTTGTTACCGCGGCAGGCATTACCCACGGTATGGACGAACTGTATAAATAGAAGCTTAATTAGCTGAG
TCTAGAGGCATCAAATAAAACGAAAGGCTCAGTCGAAAGACTGGGCCTTTCGTTTTATCTGTTGTTTGTC
GGTGAACGCTCTCCTGAGTAGGACAAATCCGCCGCCCTAGACCTAGGGTACGGGTTTTGCTGCCCGCAAA
CGGGCTGTTCTGGTGTTGCTAGTTTGTTATCAGAATCGCAGATCCGGCTTCAGCCGGTTTTGCCGGCTGA
AAGCGCTATTTCTTCCAGAATTGCCATGATTTTTT
